>Addgene plasmid #247013 | pFB1.HMBP-Prs.AEBP2iso2.mt1K2K | addgene full sequence | sequence record 493367 | Addgene NGS Result
G
[124 nt withheld, positions 2-125]
C
[91 nt withheld, positions 127-217]
A
[49 nt withheld, positions 219-267]
CCTTTGACGTTGGAGTCCACGTTCTT
[37 nt withheld, positions 294-330]
ACCCTATCTCGGTCTATTCTTTTGATTTATAAGGGATTTTGCCGATTTCGGCCTATTGGTTAAAAAATGA
GCTGATTTAACAAAAATTTAACGCGAATTTTAACAAAATATTAACGCTTACAATTTAGGTGGCACTTTTC
GGGGAAATGTGCGCGGAACCCCTATTTGTTTATTTTTCTAAATACATTCAAATATGTATCCGCTCATGAG
ACAATAACCCTGATAAATGCTTCAATAATATTGAAAAAGGAAGAGTATGAGTATTCAACATTTCCGTGTC
GCCCTTATTCCCTTTTTTGCGGCATTTTGCCTTCCTGTTTTTGCTCACCCAGAAACGCTGGTGAAAGTAA
AAGATGCTGAAGATCAGTTGGGTGCACGAGTGGGTTACATCGAACTGGATCTCAACAGCGGTAAGATCCT
TGAGAGTTTTCGCCCCGAAGAACGTTTTCCAATGATGAGCACTTTTAAAGTTCTGCTATGTGGCGCGGTA
TTATCCCGTATTGACGCCGGGCAAGAGCAACTCGGTCGCCGCATACACTATTCTCAGAATGACTTGGTTG
AGTACTCACCAGTCACAGAAAAGCATCTTACGGATGGCATGACAGTAAGAGAATTATGCAGTGCTGCCAT
AACCATGAGTGATAACACTGCGGCCAACTTACTTCTGACAACGATCGGAGGACCGAAGGAGCTAACCGCT
TTTTTGCACAACATGGGGGATCATGTAACTCGCCTTGATCGTTGGGAACCGGAGCTGAATGAAGCCATAC
CAAACGACGAGCGTGACACCACGATGCCTGTAGCAATGGCAACAACGTTGCGCAAACTATTAACTGGCGA
ACTACTTACTCTAGCTTCCCGGCAACAATTAATAGACTGGATGGAGGCGGATAAAGTTGCAGGACCACTT
CTGCGCTCGGCCCTTCCGGCTGGCTGGTTTATTGCTGATAAATCTGGAGCCGGTGAGCGTGGGTCTCGCG
GTATCATTGCAGCACTGGGGCCAGATGGTAAGCCCTCCCGTATCGTAGTTATCTACACGACGGGGAGTCA
GGCAACTATGGATGAACGAAATAGACAGATCGCTGAGATAGGTGCCTCACTGATTAAGCATTGGTAACTG
TCAGACCAAGTTTACTCATATATACTTTAGATTGATTTAAAACTTCATTTTTAATTTAAAAGGATCTAGG
TGAAGATCCTTTTTGATAATCTCATGACCAAAATCCCTTAACGTGAGTTTTCGTTCCACTGAGCGTCAGA
CCCCGTAGAAAAGATCAAAGGATCTTCTTGAGATCCTTTTTTTCTGCGCGTAATCTGCTGCTTGCAAACA
AAAAAACCACCGCTACCAGCGGTGGTTTGTTTGCCGGATCAAGAGCTACCAACTCTTTTTCCGAAGGTAA
CTGGCTTCAGCAGAGCGCAGATACCAAATACTGTTCTTCTAGTGTAGCCGTAGTTAGGCCACCACTTCAA
GAACTCTGTAGCACCGCCTACATACCTCGCTCTGCTAATCCTGTTACCAGTGGCTGCTGCCAGTGGCGAT
AAGTCGTGTCTTACCGGGTTGGACTCAAGACGATAGTTACCGGATAAGGCGCAGCGGTCGGGCTGAACGG
GGGGTTCGTGCACACAGCCCAGCTTGGAGCGAACGACCTACACCGAACTGAGATACCTACAGCGTGAGCT
ATGAGAAAGCGCCACGCTTCCCGAAGGGAGAAAGGCGGACAGGTATCCGGTAAGCGGCAGGGTCGGAACA
GGAGAGCGCACGAGGGAGCTTCCAGGGGGAAACGCCTGGTATCTTTATAGTCCTGTCGGGTTTCGCCACC
TCTGACTTGAGCGTCGATTTTTGTGATGCTCGTCAGGGGGGCGGAGCCTATGGAAAAACGCCAGCAACGC
GGCCTTTTTACGGTTCCTGGCCTTTTGCTCACATGTTCTTTCCTGCGTTATCCCCTGATTCTGTGGATAA
CCGTATTACCGCCTTTGAGTGAGCTGATACCGCTCGCCGCAGCCGAACGACCGAGCGCAGCGAGTCAGTG
AGCGAGGAAGCGGAAGAGCGCCTGATGCGGTATTTTCTCCTTACGCATCTGTGCGGTATTTCACACCGCA
TAGACCAGCCGCGTAACCTGGCAAAATCGGTTACGGTTGAGTAATAAATGGATGCCCTGCGTAAGCGGGT
GTGGGCGGACAATAAAGTCTTAAACTGAACAAAATAGATCTAAACTATGACAATAAAGTCTTAAACTAGA
CAGAATAGTTGTAAACTGAAATCAGTCCAGTTATGCTGTGAAAAAGCATACTGGACTTTTGTTATGGCTA
AAGCAAACTCTTCATTTTCTGAAGTGCAAATTGCCCGTCGTATTAAAGAGGGGCGTGGCCAAGGGCATGG
TAAAGACTATATTCGCGGCGTTGTGACAATTTACCGAACAACTCCGCGGCCGGGAAGCCGATCTCGGCTT
GAACGAATTGTTAGGTGGCGGTACTTGGGTCGATATCAAAGTGCATCACTTCTTCCCGTATGCCCAACTT
TGTATAGAGAGCCACTGCGGGATCGTCACCGTAATCTGCTTGCACGTAGATCACATAAGCACCAAGCGCG
TTGGCCTCATGCTTGAGGAGATTGATGAGCGCGGTGGCAATGCCCTGCCTCCGGTGCTCGCCGGAGACTG
CGAGATCATAGATATAGATCTCACTACGCGGCTGCTCAAACTTGGGCAGAACGTAAGCCGCGAGAGCGCC
AACAACCGCTTCTTGGTCGAAGGCAGCAAGCGCGATGAATGTCTTACTACGGAGCAAGTTCCCGAGGTAA
TCGGAGTCCGGCTGATGTTGGGAGTAGGTGGCTACGTCTCCGAACTCACGACCGAAAAGATCAAGAGCAG
CCCGCATGGATTTGACTTGGTCAGGGCCGAGCCTACATGTGCGAATGATGCCCATACTTGAGCCACCTAA
CTTTGTTTTAGGGCGACTGCCCTGCTGCGTAACATCGTTGCTGCTGCGTAACATCAAACATCGACCCACG
GCGTAACGCGCTTGCTGCTTGGATGCCCGAGGCATAGACTGTACAAAAAAACAGTCATAACAAGCCATGA
AAACCGCCACTGCGCCGTTACCACCGCTGCGTTCGGTCAAGGTTCTGGACCAGTTGCGTGAGCGCATACG
CTACTTGCATTACAGTTTACGAACCGAACAGGCTTATGTCAACTGGGTTCGTGCCTTCATCCGTTTCCAC
GGTGTGCGTCACCCGGCAACCTTGGGCAGCAGCGAAGTCGAGGCATTTCTGTCCTGGCTGGCGAACGAGC
GCAAGGTTTCGGTCTCCACGCATCGTCAGGCATTGGCGGCCTTGCTGTTCTTCTACGGCAAGGTGCTGTG
CACGGATCTGCCCTGGCTTCAGGAGATCGGAAGACCTCGGCCGTCGCGGCGCTTGCCGGTGGTGCTGACC
CCGGATGAAGTGGTTCGCATCCTCGGTTTTCTGGAAGGCGAGCATCGTTTGTTCGCCCAGGACTCTAGCT
ATAGTTCTAGTGGTTGGCTACATACTCCGGAATATTAATAGATCATGGAGATAATTAAAATGATAACCAT
CTCGCAAATAAATAAGTATTTTACTGTTTTCGTAACAGTTTTGTAATAAAAAAACCTATAAATATTCCGG
ATTATTCATACCGTCCCACCATCGGGCGCGGATCTCGGTCCGAAACCATGGGTCATCACCATCATCATCA
CGGTACCAAAACTGAAGAAGGTAAACTGGTAATCTGGATTAACGGCGATAAAGGCTATAACGGTCTCGCT
GAAGTCGGTAAGAAATTCGAGAAAGATACCGGAATTAAAGTCACCGTTGAGCATCCGGATAAACTGGAAG
AGAAATTCCCACAGGTTGCGGCAACTGGCGATGGCCCTGACATTATCTTCTGGGCACACGACCGCTTTGG
TGGCTACGCTCAATCTGGCCTGTTGGCTGAAATCACCCCGGACAAAGCGTTCCAGGACAAGCTGTATCCG
TTTACCTGGGATGCCGTACGTTACAACGGCAAGCTGATTGCTTACCCGATCGCTGTTGAAGCGTTATCGC
TGATTTATAACAAAGATCTGCTGCCGAACCCGCCAAAAACCTGGGAAGAGATCCCGGCGCTGGATAAAGA
ACTGAAAGCGAAAGGTAAGAGCGCGCTGATGTTCAACCTGCAAGAACCGTACTTCACCTGGCCGCTGATT
GCTGCTGACGGGGGTTATGCGTTCAAGTATGAAAACGGCAAGTACGACATTAAAGACGTGGGCGTGGATA
ACGCTGGCGCGAAAGCGGGTCTGACCTTCCTGGTTGACCTGATTAAAAACAAACACATGAATGCAGACAC
CGATTACTCCATCGCAGAAGCTGCCTTTAATAAAGGCGAAACAGCGATGACCATCAACGGCCCGTGGGCA
TGGTCCAACATCGACACCAGCAAAGTGAATTATGGTGTAACGGTACTGCCGACCTTCAAGGGTCAACCAT
CCAAACCGTTCGTTGGCGTGCTGAGCGCAGGTATTAACGCCGCCAGTCCGAACAAAGAGCTGGCAAAAGA
GTTCCTCGAAAACTATCTGCTGACTGATGAAGGTCTGGAAGCGGTTAATAAAGACAAACCGCTGGGTGCC
GTAGCGCTGAAGTCTTACGAGGAAGAGTTGGCGAAAGATCCACGTATTGCCGCCACCATGGAAAACGCCC
AGAAAGGTGAAATCATGCCGAACATCCCGCAGATGTCCGCTTTCTGGTATGCCGTGCGTACTGCGGTGAT
CAACGCCGCCAGCGGTCGTCAGACTGTCGATGAAGCCCTGAAAGACGCGCAGACTGCGGCCGCAGGCACC
GATTACGATATCCCAACGACCCTGGAAGTTCTGTTCCAGGGGCCCGGGGCGGCTGCCATTACCGATATGG
CCGATCTCGAGGAGTTGTCACGCCTGAGTCCACTTCCCCCGGGTAGTCCAGGATCTGCAGCTAGAGGTCG
TGCAGAGCCGCCCAAGAAGAAAAAGAAGAAAAAGAAAAAGAAGAAGAAGGCTGAAGCGGAAGCTGTAGCC
GCCCTTCTCTTGAATGGTGGTAGTGGAGGCGGTGGTGGTGGAGGTGGCGGAGGTGTAGGCGGCGGAGAAG
CAGAAACCATGTCAGAGCCCTCACCTGAGTCCGCATCACAAGCAGGAAAAAAGAAAAAAAAAAAGAAGAA
GAAGAAAAAAAAGAAGAAGAAGAGCAGCAGCAGCGGCGGGGGTGAGGAGGAGAGTAGCGCCGAGAGCCTG
GTGGGCAGCAGCGGCGGGAGCAGCAGCGACGAGACCCGCTCGTTGAGCCCCGGCGCCGCCAGCAGCAGCA
GCGGGGATGGGGACGGCAAGGAGGGCCTGGAGGAGCCCAAGGGACCGCGGGGCAGCCAGGGCGGCGGCGG
GGGCGGCAGCAGTAGCAGCAGCGTAGTCTCCAGCGGCGGCGACGAGGGCTACGGGACTGGGGGAGGCGGA
AGCAGCGCGACCTCCGGGGGCCGGCGGGGCAGCTTGGAGATGTCGTCGGATGGGGAACCCCTGAGCCGCA
TGGACTCGGAGGACAGCATAAGCAGTACTATAATGGATGTAGACAGCACAATTTCCAGTGGGCGTTCAAC
TCCAGCAATGATGAATGGACAAGGAAGCACTACTTCTTCAAGCAAAAATATTGCCTATAATTGTTGTTGG
GACCAGTGCCAGGCTTGCTTCAACTCTAGCCCAGATCTGGCAGATCACATCCGTTCCATACATGTAGATG
GTCAGCGAGGAGGGGTATTTGTTTGCTTATGGAAAGGTTGTAAAGTATATAACACTCCATCTACCAGTCA
AAGTTGGTTACAAAGGCATATGCTGACACACAGTGGAGACAAACCTTTCAAGTGTGTTGTTGGTGGCTGC
AATGCCAGCTTTGCTTCTCAGGGAGGGCTAGCTCGTCATGTACCCACACACTTCAGTCAGCAGAACTCCT
CAAAAGTTTCTAGCCAGCCAAAGGCCAAAGAAGAATCTCCTTCTAAAGCTGGAATGAACAAAAGGAGGAA
ATTAAAGAACAAAAGACGACGCTCATTACCACGGCCACATGATTTCTTCGATGCACAAACACTGGATGCG
ATAAGACATCGAGCCATATGCTTTAACCTCTCAGCTCATATAGAAAGTTTAGGGAAGGGACACAGTGTTG
TTTTTCATAGTACTGTAATAGCTAAGAGAAAAGAAGATTCTGGGAAGATCAAACTTTTGCTTCATTGGAT
GCCTGAAGACATTCTGCCTGATGTGTGGGTGAATGAAAGTGAACGACATCAGTTAAAAACTAAAGTAGTT
CATTTATCAAAGCTACCCAAAGATACTGCCTTGCTTTTGGACCCAAACATATACAGAACAATGCCGCAGA
AGAGGTTGAAGAGGTGATAATCTAGAGCCTGCAGTCTCGAGGCATGCGGTACCAAGCTTGTCGAGAAGTA
CTAGAGGATCATAATCAGCCATACCACATTTGTAGAGGTTTTACTTGCTTTAAAAAACCTCCCACACCTC
CCCCTGAACCTGAAACATAAAATGAATGCAATTGTTGTTGTTAACTTGTTTATTGCAGCTTATAATGGTT
ACAAATAAAGCAATAGCATCACAAATTTCACAAATAAAGCATTTTTTTCACTGCATTCTAGTTGTGGTTT
GTCCAAACTCATCAATGTATCTTATCATGTCTGGATCTGATCACTGATATCGCCTAGGAGATCCGAACCA
GATAAGTGAAATCTAGTTCCAAACTATTTTGTCATTTTTAATTTTCGTATTAGCTTACGACGCTACACCC
AGTTCCCATCTATTTTGTCACTCTTCCCTAAATAATCCTTAAAAACTCCATTTCCACCCCTCCCAGTTCC
CAACTATTTTGTCCGCCCACAGCGGGGCATTTTTCTTCCTGTTATGTTTTTAATCAAACATCCTGCCAAC
TCCATGTGACAAACCGTCATCTTCGGCTACTTTTTCTCTGTCACAGAATGAAAATTTTTCTGTCATCTCT
TCGTTATTAATGTTTGTAATTGACTGAATATCAACGCTTATTTGCAGCCTGAATGGCGAATGG
Features (pLannotate 1.2.2; 16 found; start..end, strand, type, name):
      2..456     +  rep_origin     f1 ori (sequence partly withheld): f1 bacteriophage origin of replication; arrow indicates direction of (+) strand synthesis
    482..586     +  promoter       AmpR promoter: bla
    587..1447    +  CDS            AmpR: β-lactamase; bla; confers resistance to ampicillin, carbenicillin, and related antibiotics
   1618..2206    +  rep_origin     ori: high-copy-number ColE1/pMB1/pBR322/pUC origin of replication
   2381..2432    -  misc_feature   bom (fragment): basis of mobility region from pBR322
   2500..2724    -  mobile_element Tn7R: mini-Tn7 element (right end of the Tn7 transposon) Tn7
   2791..3324    -  CDS            GmR: gentamycin acetyltransferase; aacC1; confers resistance to gentamycin
   3494..3522    -  promoter       Pc promoter: intI1 (promoter lies within the coding sequence); class 1 integron promoter
   3500..3847    -  CDS            YPR2_ECOLX (fragment): Protein predicted: Swiss-Prot protein existence level 4. From Escherichia coli.
   3872..3963    +  promoter       polyhedrin promoter: polh from Autographa californica; promoter for the baculovirus polyhedrin gene
   4048..5145    +  CDS            MBP: maltose binding protein from E. coli; malE (mutated); This version of the gene does not encode a signal sequence, so MBP will remain in the cytosol.
   5209..6714    +  CDS            AEBP2: AEBP2_HUMAN - Experimental evidence at protein level: Swiss-Prot protein existence level 1. Acts as an accessory subunit for the core Polycomb repressive complex 2 (PRC2), which mediates histone H3K27 (H3K27me3) trimethylation on chromatin leading to transcriptional repression of the affected target gene (PubMed:15225548, PubMed:31959557, PubMed:29499137). Plays a role in nucleosome localization of the PRC2 complex (PubMed:29499137). From Homo sapiens (Human).
   6777..6860    +  CDS            large T antigen (fragment): large T antigen from SV40 (simian virus 40)
   6883..7017    +  polyA_signal   SV40 poly(A) signal: SV40 polyadenylation signal
   7046..7211    -  mobile_element Tn7L: mini-Tn7 element (left end of the Tn7 transposon) Tn7
   7374..7390    +  CDS            lacZα (fragment): LacZα fragment of β-galactosidase; lacZ fragment
