[The description below was written by a language model from this plasmid's Addgene catalogue record and pLannotate feature annotations shown in this document.]
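Description:
pFB1.HMBP-Prs.AEBP2iso2.mt1K2K is a pFastBac1-derived baculovirus donor plasmid (7,393 nt in the sequenced record) for producing a mutant form of human AEBP2 isoform 2 in insect cells. In bacteria it is maintained as a high-copy plasmid through a ColE1/pUC-type origin, and it also carries an f1 phage origin. Selection uses ampicillin (β-lactamase) together with gentamicin. The gentamicin acetyltransferase gene, driven by a class 1 integron Pc promoter, sits between the Tn7R and Tn7L ends along with the expression cassette. This mini-Tn7 arrangement is the standard design that lets the cassette and the gentamicin marker be transposed together into a baculovirus shuttle genome (bacmid), from which recombinant virus is generated.

The expression cassette is driven by the Autographa californica polyhedrin promoter, a very strong late baculoviral promoter, and ends in an SV40 polyadenylation signal. The open reading frame begins with a backbone-encoded N-terminal hexahistidine tag fused to a signal-sequence-free, cytosolic maltose-binding protein. According to the catalogue entry, a PreScission (3C) protease site follows, so the tag can be removed after affinity purification. Neither the His tag nor the cleavage site is annotated separately in the feature table. The AEBP2 insert was introduced by Gibson cloning. It carries 27 aspartate/glutamate-to-lysine substitutions in two clusters, spanning residues 37–48 and 95–109, which reverse the charge of two acidic stretches. AEBP2 is an accessory subunit of Polycomb repressive complex 2, and the associated study concerns auto-inhibition of PRC2 by the long AEBP2 isoform. The construct is therefore suited to producing recombinant mutant protein for biochemical comparison with the wild type.
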