Addgene plasmid #247013: pFB1.HMBP-Prs.AEBP2iso2.mt1K2K
Purpose: Expresses human AEBP2iso2.mt1K2K (with 27 asp/glu-to-lys mutations) in insect cells, under a C3-cleavable (PreScission Protease) N-terminal hexahistidine-MBP tag.
Depositing lab: Chen Davidovich. Depositing organization: Monash University. Publication: Auto-inhibition of PRC2 by the broadly expressed long isoform of AEBP2. Mucha M, Lai Z, McKenzie NJ, Matra F, Boudes M, Flanigan SF, Alejo-Vinogradova MT, Monger C, Zhang Q, Nimmo D, Healy E, Silva AJ, Angelov D, Reck DM, Holland G, Atmaca ZE, King HE, Hamilton M, Glancy E, Nolan J, Weatheritt RJ, Bell O, Vermeulen M, Davidovich C, Bracken AP. EMBO J. 2025 Dec;44(23):6979-7020. doi: 10.1038/s44318-025-00616-9. Epub 2025 Oct 30. PubMed 41168462.
Backbone
  Vector backbone: pFast.Bac1 (pFB1.HMBP.A3.PrS.ybbR)
  Vector type: Insect Expression
Growth in bacteria
  Bacterial resistance: Ampicillin and Gentamicin, 100 & 10 μg/mL
  Growth temperature: 37°C
  Growth strain: DH5alpha
  Copy number: High Copy
Gene/Insert
  Gene/Insert name: AEBP2iso2.mt1K2K
  Species: H. sapiens (human)
  Mutation: E37K, E38K, E39K, E40K, E41K, E42K, E43K, E44K, E45K, E46K, E47K, E48K, E95K, D96K, E97K, D98K, E99K, E100K, E101K, D102K, D103K, E104K, E105K, E106K, E107K, D108K, E109K
  Entrez Gene: AEBP2
  Promoter: Polyhedrin
  Tag / fusion protein: 6xHis-MBP (N terminal on backbone)
  Cloning method: Gibson Cloning
Terms and licenses: Academic/Nonprofit Terms; Industry Terms: Not Available to Industry
How to cite: pFB1.HMBP-Prs.AEBP2iso2.mt1K2K was a gift from Chen Davidovich (Addgene plasmid # 247013 ; http://n2t.net/addgene:247013 ; RRID:Addgene_247013)
