>Addgene plasmid #247013 | pFB1.HMBP-Prs.AEBP2iso2.mt1K2K | depositor partial sequence | sequence record 488554 | insert
ATGGCGGCTGCCATTACCGATATGGCCGATCTCGAGGAGTTGTCACGCCTGAGTCCACTTCCCCCGGGTA
GTCCAGGATCTGCAGCTAGAGGTCGTGCAGAGCCGCCCAAGAAGAAAAAGAAGAAAAAGAAAAAGAAGAA
GAAGGCTGAAGCGGAAGCTGTAGCCGCCCTTCTCTTGAATGGTGGTAGTGGAGGCGGTGGTGGTGGAGGT
GGCGGAGGTGTAGGCGGCGGAGAAGCAGAAACCATGTCAGAGCCCTCACCTGAGTCCGCATCACAAGCAG
GAAAAAAGAAAAAAAAAAAGAAGAAGAAGAAAAAAAAGAAGAAGAAGAGCAGCAGCAGCGGCGGGGGTGA
GGAGGAGAGTAGCGCCGAGAGCCTGGTGGGCAGCAGCGGCGGGAGCAGCAGCGACGAGACCCGCTCGTTG
AGCCCCGGCGCCGCCAGCAGCAGCAGCGGGGATGGGGACGGCAAGGAGGGCCTGGAGGAGCCCAAGGGAC
CGCGGGGCAGCCAGGGCGGCGGCGGGGGCGGCAGCAGTAGCAGCAGCGTAGTCTCCAGCGGCGGCGACGA
GGGCTACGGGACTGGGGGAGGCGGAAGCAGCGCGACCTCCGGGGGCCGGCGGGGCAGCTTGGAGATGTCG
TCGGATGGGGAACCCCTGAGCCGCATGGACTCGGAGGACAGCATAAGCAGTACTATAATGGATGTAGACA
GCACAATTTCCAGTGGGCGTTCAACTCCAGCAATGATGAATGGACAAGGAAGCACTACTTCTTCAAGCAA
AAATATTGCCTATAATTGTTGTTGGGACCAGTGCCAGGCTTGCTTCAACTCTAGCCCAGATCTGGCAGAT
CACATCCGTTCCATACATGTAGATGGTCAGCGAGGAGGGGTATTTGTTTGCTTATGGAAAGGTTGTAAAG
TATATAACACTCCATCTACCAGTCAAAGTTGGTTACAAAGGCATATGCTGACACACAGTGGAGACAAACC
TTTCAAGTGTGTTGTTGGTGGCTGCAATGCCAGCTTTGCTTCTCAGGGAGGGCTAGCTCGTCATGTACCC
ACACACTTCAGTCAGCAGAACTCCTCAAAAGTTTCTAGCCAGCCAAAGGCCAAAGAAGAATCTCCTTCTA
AAGCTGGAATGAACAAAAGGAGGAAATTAAAGAACAAAAGACGACGCTCATTACCACGGCCACATGATTT
CTTCGATGCACAAACACTGGATGCGATAAGACATCGAGCCATATGCTTTAACCTCTCAGCTCATATAGAA
AGTTTAGGGAAGGGACACAGTGTTGTTTTTCATAGTACTGTAATAGCTAAGAGAAAAGAAGATTCTGGGA
AGATCAAACTTTTGCTTCATTGGATGCCTGAAGACATTCTGCCTGATGTGTGGGTGAATGAAAGTGAACG
ACATCAGTTAAAAACTAAAGTAGTTCATTTATCAAAGCTACCCAAAGATACTGCCTTGCTTTTGGACCCA
AACATATACAGAACAATGCCGCAGAAGAGGTTGAAGAGGTAA
